Addgene plasmid #12011: pAG199 QKI 3'UTR
Depositing lab: David Bartel. Depositing organization: Whitehead Institute for Biomedical Research. Publication: The widespread impact of mammalian MicroRNAs on mRNA repression and evolution. Farh KK, Grimson A, Jan C, Lewis BP, Johnston WK, Lim LP, Burge CB, Bartel DP. Science. 2005 Dec 16. 310(5755):1817-21. 10.1126/science.1121158 PubMed 16308420.
Backbone
  Vector backbone: pIS2
  Backbone manufacturer: pIS2 derived from pRL-SV40 (Promega)
  Backbone size w/o insert (bp): 3700
  Vector type: Mammalian Expression, Luciferase
Growth in bacteria
  Bacterial resistance: Ampicillin, 100 μg/mL
  Growth temperature: 37°C
  Growth strain: DH5alpha
  Copy number: High Copy
Gene/Insert
  Gene/Insert name: QKI 3'UTR (alt name: QKI)
  Species: H. sapiens (human)
  Insert size (bp): 790
  GenBank ID: NM_206855
  Entrez Gene: QKI (a.k.a. Hqk, QK, QK1, QK3, hqkI)
  Cloning method: Restriction Enzyme; 5′ cloning site SacI (not destroyed); 3′ cloning site SpeI (not destroyed)
  Sequencing primers: 5′ EBV rev primer (GTGGTTTGTCCAAACTCATC)
Terms and licenses: Academic/Nonprofit Terms; Industry Terms: Not Available to Industry
Depositor comments: QKI 3'UTR in renilla luciferase reporter plasmid.
How to cite: pAG199 QKI 3'UTR was a gift from David Bartel (Addgene plasmid # 12011 ; http://n2t.net/addgene:12011 ; RRID:Addgene_12011)
