[The description below was written by a language model from this plasmid's Addgene catalogue record and pLannotate feature annotations shown in this document.]
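Description:
pAG199 QKI 3'UTR is a mammalian Renilla luciferase reporter plasmid built on pIS2, a derivative of the commercial pRL-SV40 vector. It is used to test post-transcriptional regulation acting through the 3' untranslated region of the human QKI gene. It is propagated in E. coli as a high-copy plasmid using a ColE1/pUC-type origin. Selection is with ampicillin through a β-lactamase (AmpR) cassette driven by its own bla promoter. The deposited full sequence is about 4.5 kb, which matches the stated backbone of about 3.7 kb plus an insert of about 790 bp.

The reporter unit is driven by the SV40 enhancer and early promoter. This is followed by a chimeric β-globin/immunoglobulin intron that aids mRNA processing and expression. A T7 promoter also lies just upstream of the coding region, which would allow in vitro transcription. The Rluc open reading frame comes next. The QKI 3'UTR fragment was cloned between retained SacI and SpeI sites and is not itself annotated in the feature table. It presumably occupies the unannotated stretch between the end of Rluc and the SV40 polyadenylation signal, so it would form the 3'UTR of the luciferase transcript. The poly(A) signal and an adjacent short large T antigen fragment are annotated on the minus strand, as is typical for the bidirectional SV40 poly(A) region.

Because any regulatory sites in the QKI sequence become part of the Rluc message, changes in Renilla activity report repression mediated by that UTR. The associated publication concerns the impact of mammalian microRNAs on mRNA repression, so the plasmid most likely serves in microRNA target validation assays. The record does not specify which microRNA sites are being tested.
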