Features (pLannotate 1.2.2; 9 found; start..end, strand, type, name):
     62..419     +  promoter       SV40 promoter: SV40 enhancer and early promoter
    489..621     +  intron         chimeric intron: chimera between introns from human β-globin and immunoglobulin heavy chain genes
    666..684     +  promoter       T7 promoter: promoter for bacteriophage T7 RNA polymerase
    694..1629    +  CDS            Rluc: luciferase from the anthozoan coelenterate Renilla reniformis (sea pansy)
   2467..2588    -  polyA_signal   SV40 poly(A) signal: SV40 polyadenylation signal
   2611..2679    -  CDS            large T antigen (fragment): large T antigen from SV40 (simian virus 40)
   2721..2825    +  promoter       AmpR promoter: bla
   2826..3686    +  CDS            AmpR: β-lactamase; bla; confers resistance to ampicillin, carbenicillin, and related antibiotics
   3857..4445    +  rep_origin     ori: high-copy-number ColE1/pMB1/pBR322/pUC origin of replication
>Addgene plasmid #12011 | pAG199 QKI 3'UTR | depositor full sequence | sequence record 7169 | Author sequence
AGATCTGCGCAGCACCATGGCCTGAAATAACCTCTGAAAGAGGAACTTGGTTAGGTACCTTCTGAGGCGG
AAAGAACCAGCTGTGGAATGTGTGTCAGTTAGGGTGTGGAAAGTCCCCAGGCTCCCCAGCAGGCAGAAGT
ATGCAAAGCATGCATCTCAATTAGTCAGCAACCAGGTGTGGAAAGTCCCCAGGCTCCCCAGCAGGCAGAA
GTATGCAAAGCATGCATCTCAATTAGTCAGCAACCATAGTCCCGCCCCTAACTCCGCCCATCCCGCCCCT
AACTCCGCCCAGTTCCGCCCATTCTCCGCCCCATGGCTGACTAATTTTTTTTATTTATGCAGAGGCCGAG
GCCGCCTCGGCCTCTGAGCTATTCCAGAAGTAGTGAGGAGGCTTTTTTGGAGGCCTAGGCTTTTGCAAAA
AGCTTGATTCTTCTGACACAACAGTCTCGAACTTAAGCTGCAGAAGTTGGTCGTGAGGCACTGGGCAGGT
AAGTATCAAGGTTACAAGACAGGTTTAAGGAGACCAATAGAAACTGGGCTTGTCGAGACAGAGAAGACTC
TTGCGTTTCTGATAGGCACCTATTGGTCTTACTGACATCCACTTTGCCTTTCTCTCCACAGGTGTCCACT
CCCAGTTCAATTACAGCTCTTAAGGCTAGAGTACTTAATACGACTCACTATAGGCTAGCCACCATGACTT
CGAAAGTTTATGATCCAGAACAAAGGAAACGGATGATAACTGGTCCGCAGTGGTGGGCCAGATGTAAACA
AATGAATGTTCTTGATTCATTTATTAATTATTATGATTCAGAAAAACATGCAGAAAATGCTGTTATTTTT
TTACATGGTAACGCGGCCTCTTCTTATTTATGGCGACATGTTGTGCCACATATTGAGCCAGTAGCGCGGT
GTATTATACCAGACCTTATTGGTATGGGCAAATCAGGCAAATCTGGTAATGGTTCTTATAGGTTACTTGA
TCATTACAAATATCTTACTGCATGGTTTGAACTTCTTAATTTACCAAAGAAGATCATTTTTGTCGGCCAT
GATTGGGGTGCTTGTTTGGCATTTCATTATAGCTATGAGCATCAAGATAAGATCAAAGCAATAGTTCACG
CTGAAAGTGTAGTAGATGTGATTGAATCATGGGATGAATGGCCTGATATTGAAGAAGATATTGCGTTGAT
CAAATCTGAAGAAGGAGAAAAAATGGTTTTGGAGAATAACTTCTTCGTGGAAACCATGTTGCCATCAAAA
ATCATGAGAAAGTTAGAACCAGAAGAATTTGCAGCATATCTTGAACCATTCAAAGAGAAAGGTGAAGTTC
GTCGTCCAACATTATCATGGCCTCGTGAAATCCCGTTAGTAAAAGGTGGTAAACCTGACGTTGTACAAAT
TGTTAGGAATTATAATGCTTATCTACGTGCAAGTGATGATTTACCAAAAATGTTTATTGAATCGGACCCA
GGATTCTTTTCCAATGCTATTGTTGAAGGTGCCAAGAAGTTTCCTAATACTGAATTTGTCAAAGTAAAAG
GTCTTCATTTTTCGCAAGAAGATGCACCTGATGAAATGGGAAAATATATCAAATCGTTCGTTGAGCGAGT
TCTCAAAAATGAACAATAATTCTAGGAGCTCAATTCAGGGAAGATTTGGTCACATTGAAGATACAGTATT
TTTGTAGTATTTATAAACTGTTCTAAATGATAGACTATAGAAAACATTTTTGTCATATGAAGGTAAATCA
GTCCATTATTTTGGATCATTTAAACTGAACATTACACCTTCTGGGCTTTGATTTATGAAGTGGCACAGAA
TCTAACTTTGCACTGAATATCTTTTCATTCACATCTCCTCTGCCTTAGTCACAATGGCAACAGTACAGAA
AATTCTATCAAACCTCAGAATATAGTAGAAATAATTAAGCTGTTGAATGAGTCTTAAAAATTATACTACT
GTTAAGTGGACCAAGTTTGGTGAAGCAGAATGTGACAAAGGTTGATTAAGGAAGGAACAACTCAAGGACA
TTGGGAATGATAACTTTTCCACTTGAGAACTACTTTATGTTTTACTGTAATTTTTAAAGTTTTTTTGTCC
TTTTTGTTATTTTGCAAAAGAAAATAGTATTTACAGGTGGCTTCTTTTAAAATATAAAAATATAAAGCAG
GAATGTATATGAAATGTCAGATTTTATTGTATTTGCAGAGTATTAGCTTTGAAATTGAATAAAGAAAGCT
GTTTGTAGTTTTAAAATGCCTTATTGGTATCAATTAGAAATTTCTTCTATTTTTTGATGTACTTAGAGCT
TTTTGAGTGTAGAATTTTAAATGGCAGGATTTTACAGTGTTTACATGCAAGTGCATTTTATAAGTGTTCT
ATATGTGTAAAATAGTATTTTCAACTGGAAAGTGTTGGCTAGTGCAAAAACTAGTGTTCTAGAGCGGCCG
CTTCGAGCAGACATGATAAGATACATTGATGAGTTTGGACAAACCACAACTAGAATGCAGTGAAAAAAAT
GCTTTATTTGTGAAATTTGTGATGCTATTGCTTTATTTGTAACCATTATAAGCTGCAATAAACAAGTTAA
CAACAACAATTGCATTCATTTTATGTTTCAGGTTCAGGGGGAGGTGTGGGAGGTTTTTTAAAGCAAGTAA
AACCTCTACAAATGTGGTAAAATCGATAAGGATCCAGGTGGCACTTTTCGGGGAAATGTGCGCGGAACCC
CTATTTGTTTATTTTTCTAAATACATTCAAATATGTATCCGCTCATGAGACAATAACCCTGATAAATGCT
TCAATAATATTGAAAAAGGAAGAGTATGAGTATTCAACATTTCCGTGTCGCCCTTATTCCCTTTTTTGCG
GCATTTTGCCTTCCTGTTTTTGCTCACCCAGAAACGCTGGTGAAAGTAAAAGATGCTGAAGATCAGTTGG
GTGCACGAGTGGGTTACATCGAACTGGATCTCAACAGCGGTAAGATCCTTGAGAGTTTTCGCCCCGAAGA
ACGTTTTCCAATGATGAGCACTTTTAAAGTTCTGCTATGTGGCGCGGTATTATCCCGTATTGACGCCGGG
CAAGAGCAACTCGGTCGCCGCATACACTATTCTCAGAATGACTTGGTTGAGTACTCACCAGTCACAGAAA
AGCATCTTACGGATGGCATGACAGTAAGAGAATTATGCAGTGCTGCCATAACCATGAGTGATAACACTGC
GGCCAACTTACTTCTGACAACGATCGGAGGACCGAAGGAGCTAACCGCTTTTTTGCACAACATGGGGGAT
CATGTAACTCGCCTTGATCGTTGGGAACCGGAGCTGAATGAAGCCATACCAAACGACGAGCGTGACACCA
CGATGCCTGTAGCAATGGCAACAACGTTGCGCAAACTATTAACTGGCGAACTACTTACTCTAGCTTCCCG
GCAACAATTAATAGACTGGATGGAGGCGGATAAAGTTGCAGGACCACTTCTGCGCTCGGCCCTTCCGGCT
GGCTGGTTTATTGCTGATAAATCTGGAGCCGGTGAGCGTGGGTCTCGCGGTATCATTGCAGCACTGGGGC
CAGATGGTAAGCCCTCCCGTATCGTAGTTATCTACACGACGGGGAGTCAGGCAACTATGGATGAACGAAA
TAGACAGATCGCTGAGATAGGTGCCTCACTGATTAAGCATTGGTAACTGTCAGACCAAGTTTACTCATAT
ATACTTTAGATTGATTTAAAACTTCATTTTTAATTTAAAAGGATCTAGGTGAAGATCCTTTTTGATAATC
TCATGACCAAAATCCCTTAACGTGAGTTTTCGTTCCACTGAGCGTCAGACCCCGTAGAAAAGATCAAAGG
ATCTTCTTGAGATCCTTTTTTTCTGCGCGTAATCTGCTGCTTGCAAACAAAAAAACCACCGCTACCAGCG
GTGGTTTGTTTGCCGGATCAAGAGCTACCAACTCTTTTTCCGAAGGTAACTGGCTTCAGCAGAGCGCAGA
TACCAAATACTGTTCTTCTAGTGTAGCCGTAGTTAGGCCACCACTTCAAGAACTCTGTAGCACCGCCTAC
ATACCTCGCTCTGCTAATCCTGTTACCAGTGGCTGCTGCCAGTGGCGATAAGTCGTGTCTTACCGGGTTG
GACTCAAGACGATAGTTACCGGATAAGGCGCAGCGGTCGGGCTGAACGGGGGGTTCGTGCACACAGCCCA
GCTTGGAGCGAACGACCTACACCGAACTGAGATACCTACAGCGTGAGCTATGAGAAAGCGCCACGCTTCC
CGAAGGGAGAAAGGCGGACAGGTATCCGGTAAGCGGCAGGGTCGGAACAGGAGAGCGCACGAGGGAGCTT
CCAGGGGGAAACGCCTGGTATCTTTATAGTCCTGTCGGGTTTCGCCACCTCTGACTTGAGCGTCGATTTT
TGTGATGCTCGTCAGGGGGGCGGAGCCTATGGAAAAACGCCAGCAACGCGGCCTTTTTACGGTTCCTGGC
CTTTTGCTGGCCTTTTGCTCACATGGCTCGAC
