>Addgene plasmid #12011 | pAG199 QKI 3'UTR | addgene partial sequence | sequence record 18604 | 12011 with EBV-rev
TTTTTGCACTAGCCAACACTTTCCAGNTTGAAAATACTATTTTACACATATAGAACACTTATAAAATGCA
CTTGCATGTAAACACTGTAAAATCCTGCCATTTAAAATTCTACACTCAAAAAGCTCTAAGTACATCAAAA
AATAGAAGAAATTTCTAATTGATACCAATAAGGCATTTTAAAACTACAAACAGCTTTCTTTATTCAATTT
CAAAGCTAATACTCTGCAAATACAATAAAATCTGACATTTCATATACATTCCTGCTTTATATTTTTATAT
TTTAAAAGAAGCCACCTGTAAATACTATTTTCTTTTGCAAAATAACAAAAAGGACAAAAAAACTTTAAAA
ATTACAGTAAAACATAAAGTAGTTCTCAAGTGGAAAAGTTATCATTCCCAATGTCCTTGAGTTGTTCCTT
CCTTAATCAACCTTTGTCACATTCTGCTTCACCAAACTTGGTCCACTTAACAGTAGTATAATTTTTAAGA
CTCATTCAACAGCTTAATTATTTCTACTATATTCTGAGGTTTGATAGAATTTTCTGTACTGTTGCCATTG
TGACTAAGGCAGAGGAGATGTGAATGAAAAGATATTCAGTGCAAAGTTAGATTCTGTGCCACTTCATAAA
TCAAAGCCCAGAAGGTGTAATGTTCAGTTTAAATGATCCAAAATAATGGACTGATTACCTTCNA
